Addgene plasmid #72943: pTU1-D1-RFP
Purpose: Level 1 Destination vector - Position D1
Depositing lab: Paul Freemont. Depositing organization: Imperial College London. Publication: EcoFlex: A Multifunctional MoClo Kit for E. coli Synthetic Biology. Moore SJ, Lai HE, Kelwick RJ, Chee SM, Bell DJ, Polizzi KM, Freemont PS. ACS Synth Biol. 2016 May 2. 10.1021/acssynbio.6b00031 PubMed 27096716.
Backbone
  Vector backbone: pSB1A2
  Backbone manufacturer: iGEM
  Backbone size w/o insert (bp): 3177
  Vector type: Synthetic Biology
Growth in bacteria
  Bacterial resistance: Ampicillin, 100 μg/mL
  Growth temperature: 37°C
  Growth strain: JM109
  Copy number: High Copy
Gene/Insert
  Gene/Insert name: Level 1 - D1 site (alt name: RFP)
  Species: Synthetic
  Mutation: Beta-lactamase - G717C (nucleotide) - silent mutagenesis to remove BsaI site
  Cloning method: Restriction Enzyme; 5′ cloning site Unknown (unknown if destroyed); 3′ cloning site Unknown (unknown if destroyed)
  Sequencing primers: 5′ VF2 (5' tgccacctgacgtctaagaa 3'); 3′ VR (5' attaccgcctttgagtgagc 3')
Terms and licenses: Academic/Nonprofit Terms; Industry Terms: Not Available to Industry
How to cite: pTU1-D1-RFP was a gift from Paul Freemont (Addgene plasmid # 72943 ; http://n2t.net/addgene:72943 ; RRID:Addgene_72943)
