[The description below was written by a language model from this plasmid's Addgene catalogue record and pLannotate feature annotations shown in this document.]
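Description:
pTU1-D1-RFP is a Level 1 destination vector from the EcoFlex MoClo kit, a modular Golden Gate-style cloning system for E. coli synthetic biology. It is built on the iGEM BioBrick backbone pSB1A2 and totals 3,177 bp. It replicates in E. coli from a high-copy ColE1/pUC-type origin and is selected with ampicillin through a β-lactamase gene driven by its native bla promoter. The record notes a silent G717C nucleotide change in β-lactamase that removes an internal BsaI site. This kind of domestication keeps the backbone from being cut by the Type IIS enzyme used during assembly.

The insert is a placeholder mRFP1 expression cassette. It comprises a lacI fragment, CAP binding site, lac promoter and lac operator upstream of the mRFP1 coding sequence, followed by the rrnB T1 and T7Te terminators. In MoClo-style destination vectors a reporter cassette like this usually acts as a visual dropout marker. Colonies that keep the parental vector are red, while those in which the cassette has been replaced by an assembled transcription unit are not. "D1" designates the position that the resulting Level 1 transcription unit will occupy, presumably in later higher-order multigene assemblies, although the record does not give the flanking Type IIS sites or overhang sequences that define this position. A BioBrick prefix remnant and a putative bacterial terminator from the pSB1A2 backbone are also annotated. The standard VF2 and VR primer sites are listed for sequencing across the insert region.

The vector is intended as a receiving plasmid for assembling promoter, RBS, coding sequence and terminator parts into a single transcription unit.
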