Features (pLannotate 1.2.2; 12 found; start..end, strand, type, name):
     21..110     +  CDS            lacI (fragment): lac repressor; lacI; The lac repressor binds to the lac operator to inhibit transcription in E. coli. This inhibition can be relieved by adding lactose or isopropyl-β-D-thiogalactopyranoside (IPTG).
    123..144     +  protein_bind   CAP binding site: CAP binding activates transcription in the presence of cAMP. E. coli catabolite activator protein
    159..189     +  promoter       lac promoter: promoter for the E. coli lac operon
    197..213     +  protein_bind   lac operator: The lac repressor binds to the lac operator to inhibit transcription in E. coli. This inhibition can be relieved by adding lactose or isopropyl-β-D-thiogalactopyranoside (IPTG). lac repressor encoded by lacI
    249..923     +  CDS            mRFP1: mRFP1 is a basic (constitutively fluorescent) red fluorescent protein published in 2002, derived from Discosoma sp.. It is reported to be a somewhat slowly-maturing monomer with low acid sensitivity.
    971..1042    +  terminator     rrnB T1 terminator: transcription terminator T1 from the E. coli rrnB gene
   1058..1085    +  terminator     T7Te terminator: phage T7 early transcription terminator
   1296..1884    -  rep_origin     ori: high-copy-number ColE1/pMB1/pBR322/pUC origin of replication
   2055..2915    -  CDS            AmpR: β-lactamase; bla; confers resistance to ampicillin, carbenicillin, and related antibiotics
   2916..3020    -  promoter       AmpR promoter: bla
   3110..3153    -  terminator     bacterial terminator: putative bacterial transcription terminator
   3156..3175    +  misc_feature   BioBrick prefix: BioBrick prefix for parts that start with "ATG"
>Addgene plasmid #72943 | pTU1-D1-RFP | depositor full sequence | sequence record 447512 | pTU1-D1-RFP sequence 3177 bps
CGTCTCAGAAGCTATAGAGACCCAATACGCAAACCGCCTCTCCCCGCGCGTTGGCCGATTCATTAATGCA
GCTGGCACGACAGGTTTCCCGACTGGAAAGCGGGCAGTGAGCGCAACGCAATTAATGTGAGTTAGCTCAC
TCATTAGGCACCCCAGGCTTTACACTTTATGCTTCCGGCTCGTATGTTGTGTGGAATTGTGAGCGGATAA
CAATTTCACACATACTAGAGAAAGAGGAGAAATACTAGATGGCTTCCTCCGAAGACGTTATCAAAGAGTT
CATGCGTTTCAAAGTTCGTATGGAAGGTTCCGTTAACGGTCACGAGTTCGAAATCGAAGGTGAAGGTGAA
GGTCGTCCGTACGAAGGTACCCAGACCGCTAAACTGAAAGTTACCAAAGGTGGTCCGCTGCCGTTCGCTT
GGGACATCCTGTCCCCGCAGTTCCAGTACGGTTCCAAAGCTTACGTTAAACACCCGGCTGACATCCCGGA
CTACCTGAAACTGTCCTTCCCGGAAGGTTTCAAATGGGAACGTGTTATGAACTTCGAAGACGGTGGTGTT
GTTACCGTTACCCAGGACTCCTCCCTGCAAGACGGTGAGTTCATCTACAAAGTTAAACTGCGTGGTACCA
ACTTCCCGTCCGACGGTCCGGTTATGCAGAAAAAAACCATGGGTTGGGAAGCTTCCACCGAACGTATGTA
CCCGGAAGACGGTGCTCTGAAAGGTGAAATCAAAATGCGTCTGAAACTGAAAGACGGTGGTCACTACGAC
GCTGAAGTTAAAACCACCTACATGGCTAAAAAACCGGTTCAGCTGCCGGGTGCTTACAAAACCGACATCA
AACTGGACATCACCTCCCACAACGAAGACTACACCATCGTTGAACAGTACGAACGTGCTGAAGGTCGTCA
CTCCACCGGTGCTTAATAACGCTGATAGTGCTAGTGTAGATCGCTACTAGAGCCAGGCATCAAATAAAAC
GAAAGGCTCAGTCGAAAGACTGGGCCTTTCGTTTTATCTGTTGTTTGTCGGTGAACGCTCTCTACTAGAG
TCACACTGGCTCACCTTCGGGTGGGCCTTTCTGCGTTTATAGGTCTCATGTTCTTCAGAGACGCTGCAGG
CTTCCTCGCTCACTGACTCGCTGCGCTCGGTCGTTCGGCTGCGGCGAGCGGTATCAGCTCACTCAAAGGC
GGTAATACGGTTATCCACAGAATCAGGGGATAACGCAGGAAAGAACATGTGAGCAAAAGGCCAGCAAAAG
GCCAGGAACCGTAAAAAGGCCGCGTTGCTGGCGTTTTTCCATAGGCTCCGCCCCCCTGACGAGCATCACA
AAAATCGACGCTCAAGTCAGAGGTGGCGAAACCCGACAGGACTATAAAGATACCAGGCGTTTCCCCCTGG
AAGCTCCCTCGTGCGCTCTCCTGTTCCGACCCTGCCGCTTACCGGATACCTGTCCGCCTTTCTCCCTTCG
GGAAGCGTGGCGCTTTCTCATAGCTCACGCTGTAGGTATCTCAGTTCGGTGTAGGTCGTTCGCTCCAAGC
TGGGCTGTGTGCACGAACCCCCCGTTCAGCCCGACCGCTGCGCCTTATCCGGTAACTATCGTCTTGAGTC
CAACCCGGTAAGACACGACTTATCGCCACTGGCAGCAGCCACTGGTAACAGGATTAGCAGAGCGAGGTAT
GTAGGCGGTGCTACAGAGTTCTTGAAGTGGTGGCCTAACTACGGCTACACTAGAAGGACAGTATTTGGTA
TCTGCGCTCTGCTGAAGCCAGTTACCTTCGGAAAAAGAGTTGGTAGCTCTTGATCCGGCAAACAAACCAC
CGCTGGTAGCGGTGGTTTTTTTGTTTGCAAGCAGCAGATTACGCGCAGAAAAAAAGGATCTCAAGAAGAT
CCTTTGATCTTTTCTACGGGGTCTGACGCTCAGTGGAACGAAAACTCACGTTAAGGGATTTTGGTCATGA
GATTATCAAAAAGGATCTTCACCTAGATCCTTTTAAATTAAAAATGAAGTTTTAAATCAATCTAAAGTAT
ATATGAGTAAACTTGGTCTGACAGTTACCAATGCTTAATCAGTGAGGCACCTATCTCAGCGATCTGTCTA
TTTCGTTCATCCATAGTTGCCTGACTCCCCGTCGTGTAGATAACTACGATACGGGAGGGCTTACCATCTG
GCCCCAGTGCTGCAATGATACCGCGAGAGCCACGCTCACCGGCTCCAGATTTATCAGCAATAAACCAGCC
AGCCGGAAGGGCCGAGCGCAGAAGTGGTCCTGCAACTTTATCCGCCTCCATCCAGTCTATTAATTGTTGC
CGGGAAGCTAGAGTAAGTAGTTCGCCAGTTAATAGTTTGCGCAACGTTGTTGCCATTGCTACAGGCATCG
TGGTGTCACGCTCGTCGTTTGGTATGGCTTCATTCAGCTCCGGTTCCCAACGATCAAGGCGAGTTACATG
ATCCCCCATGTTGTGCAAAAAAGCGGTTAGCTCCTTCGGTCCTCCGATCGTTGTCAGAAGTAAGTTGGCC
GCAGTGTTATCACTCATGGTTATGGCAGCACTGCATAATTCTCTTACTGTCATGCCATCCGTAAGATGCT
TTTCTGTGACTGGTGAGTACTCAACCAAGTCATTCTGAGAATAGTGTATGCGGCGACCGAGTTGCTCTTG
CCCGGCGTCAATACGGGATAATACCGCGCCACATAGCAGAACTTTAAAAGTGCTCATCATTGGAAAACGT
TCTTCGGGGCGAAAACTCTCAAGGATCTTACCGCTGTTGAGATCCAGTTCGATGTAACCCACTCGTGCAC
CCAACTGATCTTCAGCATCTTTTACTTTCACCAGCGTTTCTGGGTGAGCAAAAACAGGAAGGCAAAATGC
CGCAAAAAAGGGAATAAGGGCGACACGGAAATGTTGAATACTCATACTCTTCCTTTTTCAATATTATTGA
AGCATTTATCAGGGTTATTGTCTCATGAGCGGATACATATTTGAATGTATTTAGAAAAATAAACAAATAG
GGGTTCCGCGCACATTTCCCCGAAAAGTGCCACCTGACGTCTAAGAAACCATTATTATCATGACATTAAC
CTATAAAAATAGGCGTATCACGAGGCAGAATTTCAGATAAAAAAAATCCTTAGCTTTCGCTAAGGATGAT
TTCTGGAATTCGCGGCCGCTTCTAGAA
