>Addgene plasmid #72943 | pTU1-D1-RFP | depositor partial sequence | sequence record 133788 | Golden Gate MCS - Partial sequence between 2 BsmBI sites (CGTCTCANNNN and NNNNAGAGACG) - Backbone pTU1-A-lacZ
CGTCTCAGAAGCTATAGAGACCCAATACGCAAACCGCCTCTCCCCGCGCGTTGGCCGATTCATTAATGCA
GCTGGCACGACAGGTTTCCCGACTGGAAAGCGGGCAGTGAGCGCAACGCAATTAATGTGAGTTAGCTCAC
TCATTAGGCACCCCAGGCTTTACACTTTATGCTTCCGGCTCGTATGTTGTGTGGAATTGTGAGCGGATAA
CAATTTCACACATACTAGAGAAAGAGGAGAAATACTAGATGGCTTCCTCCGAAGACGTTATCAAAGAGTT
CATGCGTTTCAAAGTTCGTATGGAAGGTTCCGTTAACGGTCACGAGTTCGAAATCGAAGGTGAAGGTGAA
GGTCGTCCGTACGAAGGTACCCAGACCGCTAAACTGAAAGTTACCAAAGGTGGTCCGCTGCCGTTCGCTT
GGGACATCCTGTCCCCGCAGTTCCAGTACGGTTCCAAAGCTTACGTTAAACACCCGGCTGACATCCCGGA
CTACCTGAAACTGTCCTTCCCGGAAGGTTTCAAATGGGAACGTGTTATGAACTTCGAAGACGGTGGTGTT
GTTACCGTTACCCAGGACTCCTCCCTGCAAGACGGTGAGTTCATCTACAAAGTTAAACTGCGTGGTACCA
ACTTCCCGTCCGACGGTCCGGTTATGCAGAAAAAAACCATGGGTTGGGAAGCTTCCACCGAACGTATGTA
CCCGGAAGACGGTGCTCTGAAAGGTGAAATCAAAATGCGTCTGAAACTGAAAGACGGTGGTCACTACGAC
GCTGAAGTTAAAACCACCTACATGGCTAAAAAACCGGTTCAGCTGCCGGGTGCTTACAAAACCGACATCA
AACTGGACATCACCTCCCACAACGAAGACTACACCATCGTTGAACAGTACGAACGTGCTGAAGGTCGTCA
CTCCACCGGTGCTTAATAACGCTGATAGTGCTAGTGTAGATCGCTACTAGAGCCAGGCATCAAATAAAAC
GAAAGGCTCAGTCGAAAGACTGGGCCTTTCGTTTTATCTGTTGTTTGTCGGTGAACGCTCTCTACTAGAG
TCACACTGGCTCACCTTCGGGTGGGCCTTTCTGCGTTTATAGGTCTCATGTTCTTCAGAGACG
