>Addgene plasmid #72943 | pTU1-D1-RFP | addgene partial sequence | sequence record 140531 | RNAde-BB-1F 5'-tgccacctgacgtctaagaa-3'
AATAGGCGTATCACGAGGCAGAATTTCAGATAAAAAAAATCCTTAGCTTTCGCTAAGGATGATTTCTGGA
ATTCGCGGCCGCTTCTAGAACGTCTCAGAAGCTATAGAGACCCAATACGCAAACCGCCTCTCCCCGCGCG
TTGGCCGATTCATTAATGCAGCTGGCACGACAGGTTTCCCGACTGGAAAGCGGGCAGTGAGCGCAACGCA
ATTAATGTGAGTTAGCTCACTCATTAGGCACCCCAGGCTTTACACTTTATGCTTCCGGCTCGTATGTTGT
GTGGAATTGTGAGCGGATAACAATTTCACACATACTAGAGAAAGAGGAGAAATACTAGATGGCTTCCTCC
GAAGACGTTATCAAAGAGTTCATGCGTTTCAAAGTTCGTATGGAAGGTTCCGTTAACGGTCACGAGTTCG
AAATCGAAGGTGAAGGTGAAGGTCGTCCGTACGAAGGTACCCAGACCGCTAAACTGAAAGTTACCAAAGG
TGGTCCGCTGCCGTTCGCTTGGGACATCCTGTCCCCGCAGTTCCAGTACGGTTCCAAAGCTTACGTTAAA
CACCCGGCTGACATCCCGGACTACCTGAAACTGTCCTTCCCGGAAGGTTTCAAATGGGAACGTGTTATGA
ACTTCGAAGACGGTGGTGTTGTTACCGTTACCCAGGACTCCTCCCTGCAAGACGGTGAGTTCATCTACAA
AGTTAAACTGCGTGGTACCAACTTCCCGTCCGACGGTCCGGTTATGCAGAAAAAAACCATGGGTTGGGAA
GCTTCCACCGAACGTATGTACCCGGAAGACGGTGCTCTGAAAGGTGAAATCAAAATGCGTCTGAAACTGA
AAGACGGTGGTCACTACGACGCTGA
